Addgene plasmid #240684: pREC1010-Kva1
Purpose: RSF1010 origin of replication plasmid containing Kva1 recombitron with a SapI flanked stuffer in the ncRNA expressed by Pm promoter
Depositing lab: Seth Shipman. Depositing organization: J. David Gladstone Institutes. Publication: Genome editing of phylogenetically distinct bacteria using cross-species retron-mediated recombineering. Gonzalez-Delgado A, Bonillo-Lopez L, Johnson MS, Knodlseder N, Ko CC, Lekbach Y, Oh JH, Selvakumar H, Wold MC, Yu Z, Aragon V, Gralnick JA, Guell M, Hatfull GF, Keitz BK, Koskella B, Mutalik VK, van Pijkeren JP, Shipman SL. Nat Biotechnol. 2026 Apr 23. doi: 10.1038/s41587-026-03076-6. PubMed 42026131.
Backbone
  Vector backbone: pORTMAGE-Ec1
  Backbone manufacturer: George Church (Addgene #138474)
  Vector type: Bacterial Expression
Growth in bacteria
  Bacterial resistance: Kanamycin, 50 μg/mL
  Growth temperature: 37°C
  Growth strain: DH5alpha
  Copy number: Low Copy
Gene/Insert
  Gene/Insert name: Kva1 RT,Kva1 ncRNA, Beta and EcSSB
  Species: Synthetic
  Insert size (bp): 2705
  Mutation: WT
  Cloning method: Gibson Cloning
Terms and licenses: Academic/Nonprofit Terms; Industry Terms: Not Available to Industry
Depositor comments: Please visit https://doi.org/10.1101/2025.06.16.660010 for bioRxiv preprint.
How to cite: pREC1010-Kva1 was a gift from Seth Shipman (Addgene plasmid # 240684 ; http://n2t.net/addgene:240684 ; RRID:Addgene_240684)
