[The description below was written by a language model from this plasmid's Addgene catalogue record and pLannotate feature annotations shown in this document.]
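Description:
pREC1010-Kva1 is a low-copy bacterial expression plasmid built on the pORTMAGE-Ec1 backbone and designed for retron-mediated recombineering in a range of bacterial hosts. It replicates through the broad-host-range RSF1010 system: the annotated oriV is accompanied by the RepA, RepB and RepC replication proteins it requires, together with the R1162-like antisense regulatory RNA. An incP origin of transfer is also annotated, which would permit conjugative mobilisation into recipient strains when transfer functions are supplied in trans. Selection is by kanamycin through the aphA1 (nptI) gene. The chloramphenicol acetyltransferase, lacZα and MCS annotations are only fragments, apparently cloning remnants rather than functional parts.

The payload is a synthetic "recombitron" of about 2.7 kb comprising the Kva1 retron reverse transcriptase, the Kva1 non-coding RNA, the λ Red Beta single-strand annealing protein and E. coli SSB. It is driven by the Pm promoter, which the plasmid-encoded XylS regulator activates in the presence of m-toluate or benzoate, and it ends at a lambda t0 terminator. The feature table annotates Beta and ssb but leaves the region between Pm and Beta unlabelled; this is presumably where the Kva1 RT and ncRNA lie. In this system the RT reverse-transcribes part of the ncRNA into single-stranded DNA in vivo, and Beta and SSB help incorporate that DNA into the genome as an editing donor. Here the ncRNA carries a stuffer flanked by SapI sites, so this is an entry vector in which the stuffer is replaced with a user-defined donor sequence by type IIS cloning. According to the record, it was developed for genome editing across phylogenetically distinct bacteria.
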