Features (pLannotate 1.2.2; 18 found; start..end, strand, type, name):
    247..355     +  oriT           oriT: incP origin of transfer
    366..1217    -  CDS            RSF1010 RepC (fragment): replication protein C of the broad-host-range plasmid RSF1010 (Scholz et al., 1989); repC
   1204..2043    -  CDS            RSF1010 RepA: replication protein A of the broad-host-range plasmid RSF1010 (Scholz et al., 1989); repA
   2035..2109    -  ncRNA          Plasmid R1162: Accession: RF00043 - R1162-like plasmid antisense RNA
   2554..3525    -  CDS            RSF1010 RepB: replication protein B of the broad-host-range plasmid RSF1010 (Scholz et al., 1989); repB
   3549..3577    -  promoter       lac UV5 promoter (fragment): E. coli lac promoter with an "up" mutation
   3632..4026    +  rep_origin     RSF1010 oriV: replication origin of the broad-host-range plasmid RSF1010; requires the RSF1010 RepA/B/C proteins for replication (Scholz et al., 1989)
   4064..4150    -  terminator     rrnB T1 terminator: Escherichia coli rrnB; transcription terminator T1 from the E. coli rrnB gene
   4175..5140    -  CDS            XylS: XylS regulator encoded by the Pseudomonas putida TOL plasmid pWWO; xylS; stimulates transcription from the Pm promoter in the presence of aromatic compounds such as m-toluate or benzoate
   5401..5806    +  CDS            CmR (fragment): chloramphenicol acetyltransferase; cat; confers resistance to chloramphenicol
   5768..6028    -  CDS            YPRA_ECOLX (fragment): Protein predicted: Swiss-Prot protein existence level 4. From Escherichia coli.
   6040..6120    +  promoter       Pm promoter: The bacterial Pm promoter is activated by XylS in the presence of benzoate or m-toluate (Marqués et al., 1999).
   7505..8290    +  CDS            Beta: single-stranded DNA binding recombinase in the λ Red system; bet; mediates pairing of a single-stranded DNA with a complementary target
   8309..8842    +  CDS            ssb: SSB_ECOLI - Also known as exrB, lexC. Experimental evidence at protein level: Swiss-Prot protein existence level 1. Plays an important role in DNA replication, recombination and repair. Binds to ssDNA and to an array of partner proteins to recruit them to their sites of action during DNA metabolism. Acts as a sliding platform that migrates on DNA via reptation. SSB or its 10 C-terminal amino acids stimulates the ATPase activity of RadD (PubMed:27519413). From Escherichia coli (strain K12).
   8846..8875    +  misc_feature   MCS (fragment): pUC18/19 multiple cloning site
   8883..8907    +  CDS            lacZα (fragment): LacZα fragment of β-galactosidase; lacZ fragment
   8918..9012    +  terminator     lambda t0 terminator: transcription terminator from phage lambda
   9144..77      +  CDS            aphA1 (across the origin): KKA1_ECOLX - Also known as nptI. Protein inferred from homology: Swiss-Prot protein existence level 3. Resistance to kanamycin and structurally-related aminoglycosides, including amikacin. From Escherichia coli.
>Addgene plasmid #240684 | pREC1010-Kva1 | addgene full sequence | sequence record 483595 | Addgene NGS Result
GTCTGTTTCAGAAATATGGCATTGATAATCCGGATATGAACAAACTGCAATTTCATCTGATGCTGGATGA
ATTTTTCTAATAATTAATTGGACCGCGGTCCGCGCGTTGTCCTTTTCCGCTGCATAACCCTGCTTCGGGG
TCATTATAGCGATTTTTTCGGTATATCCATCCTTTTTCGCACGATATACAGGATTTTGCCAAAGGGTTCG
TGTAGACTTTCCTTGGTGTATCCAACGGCGTCAGCCGGGCAGGATAGGTGAAGTAGGCCCACCCGCGAGC
GGGTGTTCCTTCTTCACTGTCCCTTATTCGCACCTGGCGGTGCTCAACGGGAATCCTGCTCTGCGAGGCT
GGCCGTAGGCCGGCCTCAGCCTGCCGCCTTGGGCCGGGTGATGTCGTACTTGCCCGCCGCGAACTCGGTT
ACCGTCCAGCCCAGCGCGACCAGCTCCGGCAACGCCTCGCGCACCCGCTGGCGGCGCTTGCGCATGGTCG
AACCACTGGCCTCTGACGGCCAGACATAGCCGCACAAGGTATCTATGGAAGCCTTGCCGGTTTTGCCGGG
GTCGATCCAGCCACACAGCCGCTGGTGCAGCAGGCGGGCGGTTTCGCTGTCCAGCGCCCGCACCTCGTCC
ATGCTGATGCGCACATGCTGGCCGCCACCCATGACGGCCTGCGCGATCAAGGGGTTCAGGGCCACGTACA
GGCGCCCGTCCGCCTCGTCGCTGGCGTACTCCGACAGCAGCCGAAACCCCTGCCGCTTGCGGCCATTCTG
GGCGATGATGGATACCTTCCAAAGGCGCTCGATGCAGTCCTGTATGTGCTTGAGCGCCCCACCACTATCG
ACCTCTGCCCCGATTTCCTTTGCCAGCGCCCGATAGCTACCTTTGACCACCATGGCATCAGCGGTGACGG
CCTCCCACTTGGGTTCCAGGAACAGCCGGAGCTGCCGTCCGCCTTCGGTCTTGGGTTCCGGGCCAAGCAC
TAGGCCATTAGGCCCAGCCATGGCCACCAGCCCTTGCAGGATGCGCAGATCATCAGCGCCCAGCGGCTCC
GGGCCGCTGAACTCGATCCGCTTGCCGTCGCCGTAGTCATACGTCACGTCCAGCTTGCTGCGCTTGCGCT
CGCCCCGCTTGAGGGCACGGAACAGGCCGGGGGCCAGACAGTGCGCCGGGTCGTGCCGGACGTGGCTGAG
GCTGTGCTTGTTCTTAGGCTTCACCACGGGGCACCCCCTTGCTCTTGCGCTGCCTCTCCAGCACGGCGGG
CTTGAGCACCCCGCCGTCATGCCGCCTGAACCACCGATCAGCGAACGGTGCGCCATAGTTGGCCTTGCTC
ACACCGAAGCGGACGAAGAACCGGCGCTGGTCGTCGTCCACACCCCATTCCTCGGCCTCGGCGCTGGTCA
TGCTCGACAGGTAGGACTGCCAGCGGATGTTATCGACCAGTACCGAGCTGCCCCGGCTGGCCTGCTGCTG
GTCGCCTGCGCCCATCATGGCCGCGCCCTTGCTGGCATGGTGCAGGAACACGATAGAGCACCCGGTATCG
GCGGCGATGGCCTCCATGCGACCGATGACCTGGGCCATGGGGCCGCTGGCGTTTTCTTCCTCGATGTGGA
ACCGGCGCAGCGTGTCCAGCACCATCAGGCGGCGGCCCTCGGCGGCGCGCTTGAGGCCGTCGAACCACTC
CGGGGCCATGATGTTGGGCAGGCTGCCGATCAGCGGCTGGATCAGCAGGCCGTCAGCCACGGCTTGCCGT
TCCTCGGCGCTGAGGTGCGCCCCAAGGGCGTGCAGGCGGTGATGAATGGCGGTGGGCGGGTCTTCGGCGG
GCAGGTAGATCACCGGGCCGGTGGGCAGTTCGCCCACCTCCAGCAGATCCGGCCCGCCTGCAATCTGTGC
GGCCAGTTGCAGGGCCAGCATGGATTTACCGGCACCACCGGGCGACACCAGCGCCCCGACCGTACCGGCC
ACCATGTTGGGCAAAACGTAGTCCAGCGGTGGCGGCGCTGCTGCGAACGCCTCCAGAATATTGATAGGCT
TATGGGTAGCCATTGATTGCCTCCTTTGCAGGCAGTTGGTGGTTAGGCGCTGGCGGGGTCACTACCCCCG
CCCTGCGCCGCTCTGAGTTCTTCCAGGCACTCGCGCAGCGCCTCGTATTCGTCGTCGGTCAGCCAGAACT
TGCGCTGACGCATCCCTTTGGCCTTCATGCGCTCGGCATATCGCGCTTGGCGTACAGCGTCAGGGCTGGC
CAGCAGGTCGCCGGTCTGCTTGTCCTTTTGGTCTTTCATATCAGTCACCGAGAAACTTGCCGGGGCCGAA
AGGCTTGTCTTCGCGGAACAAGGACAAGGTGCAGCCGTCAAGGTTAAGGCTGGCCATATCAGCGACTGAA
AAGCGGCCAGCCTCGGCCTTGTTTGACGTATAACCAAAGCCACCGGGCAACCAATAGCCCTTGTCACTTT
TGATCAGGTAGACCGACCCTGAAGCGCTTTTTTCGTATTCCATAAAACCCCCTTCTGTGCGTGAGTACTC
ATAGTATAACAGGCGTGAGTACCAACGCAAGCACTACATGCTGAAATCTGGCCCGCCCCTGTCCATGCCT
CGCTGGCGGGGTGCCGGTGCCCGTGCCAGCTCGGCCCGCGCAAGCTGGACGCTGGGCAGACCCATGACCT
TGCTGACGGTGCGCTCGATGTAATCCGCTTCGTGGCCGGGCTTGCGCTCTGCCAGCGCTGGGCTGGCCTC
GGCCATGGCCTTGCCGATTTCCTCGGCACTGCGGCCCCGGCTGGCCAGCTTCTGCGCGGCGATAAAGTCG
CACTTGCTGAGGTCATCACCGAAGCGCTTGACCAGCCCGGCCATCTCGCTGCGGTACTCGTCCAGCGCCG
TGCGCCGGTGGCGGCTAAGCTGCCGCTCGGGCAGTTCGAGGCTGGCCAGCCTGCGGGCCTTCTCCTGCTG
CCGCTGGGCCTGCTCGATCTGCTGGCCAGCCTGCTGCACCAGCGCCGGGCCAGCGGTGGCGGTCTTGCCC
TTGGATTCACGCAGCAGCACCCACGGCTGATAACCGGCGCGGGTGGTGTGCTTGTCCTTGCGGTTGGTGA
AGCCCGCCAAGCGGCCATAGTGGCGGCTGTCGGCGCTGGCCGGGTCGGCGTCGTACTCGCTGGCCAGCGT
CCGGGCAATCTGCCCCCGAAGTTCACCGCCTGCGGCGTCGGCCACCTTGACCCATGCCTGATAGTTCTTC
GGGCTGGTTTCCACTACCAGGGCAGGCTCCCGGCCCTCGGCTTTCATGTCATCCAGGTCAAACTCGCTGA
GGTCGTCCACCAGCACCAGACCATGCCGCTCCTGCTCGGCGGGCCTGATATACACGTCATTGCCCTGGGC
ATTCATCCGCTTGAGCCATGGCGTGTTCTGGAGCACTTCGGCGGCTGACCATTCCCGGTTCATCATCTGG
CCGGTGGTGGCGTCCCTGACGCCGATATCGAAGCGCTCACAGCCCATGGCCTTGAGCTGTCGGCCTATGG
CCTGCAAAGTCCTGTCGTTCTTCATCGGGCCACCAAGCGATTCCCACACATTATACGAGCCGGAAGCATA
AAGTGTAGCTAGATCCGAAGGATGAGCCGGGCTGAATGATCGACCGAGACAGGCCCTGCGGGGCTGCACA
CGCGCCCCCACCCTTCGGGTAGGGGGAAAGGCCGCTAAAGCGGCTAAAAGCGCTCCAGCGTATTTCTGCG
GGGTTTGGTGTGGGGTTTAGCGGGCTTTGCCCGCCTTTCCCCCTGCCGCGCAGCGGTGGGGCGGTGTGTA
GCCTAGCGCAGCGAATAGACCAGCTATCCGGCCTCTGGCCGGGCATATTGGGCAAGGGCAGCAGCGCCCC
ACAAGGGCGCTGATAACCGCGCCTAGTGGATTATTCTTAGATAATCATGGATGGATTTTTCCAACACCCC
GCCAGCCCCCGCCCCTGCTGGGTTTGCAGGTTTGGGGGCGTGACAGTTATTGCAGGGGTTCGTGACAGTT
ATTGCAGGGGGGCGTGACAGTTATTGCAGGGGTTCGTGACAGTTAGGGCGCGCCCAGCTGTCTAGGGCGG
CGGATTTGTCCTACTCAGGAGAGCGTTCACCGACAAACAACAGATAAAACGAAAGGCCCAGTCTTTCGAC
TGAGCCTTTCGTTTTATTTGATGCCTTTAATTAAACGTTCGTAATCAAGCCACTTCCTTTTTGCATTGAC
GCAGGGTGTCGGAAGGCAACTCGCCGAACGCGCTCCTATAGTTTTCAGCGAAGCGTCCCAAATGTAAGAA
GCCGTAGTCTAGGGCTATCTCAGTTATACTACGCACATTGGCACTGGGATCGTTCAAGCAGGCGCGGATG
CTTTCGAGCTTGCGGTTGCGGATGTAGTTCTTCGGCGTGGTGCCGGCGTGCTTCTCGAACAAATTGTAGA
GCGAGCGTGGACTCATCATCGCCAGCTCCGCTAACCGCTCAAGGCTGATATTCCGTTTGAGATTCTCCTC
AATGAATTGAACGACTCGCTCGAAAGACGGGTTACCTTTGCTGAAAATTTCACGGCTGACATTGCTGCCC
AGCATTTCGAGCAGCTTGGAAGCGATGATCCCCGCATAGTGCTCTTGGACCCGAGGCATCGACTTTGTAT
GTTCCGCTTCGTCACAAACTAACCCGAGTAGATTGATAAAGCCATCGAGTTGCTGGAGATTGTGTCGCGC
GGCGAAACGGATACCCTCCCTCGGCTTGTGCCAATTGTTGTCACTGCACGCCCGATCAAGGACCACTGAG
GGCAATTTAACGATAAATTTCTCGCAATCTTCTGAATAGGTCAGGTCGGCTTGGTCATCCGGATTGAGCA
GCAATAGTTCGCCCGGCGCAAAATAGTGCTCCTGGCCATGGCCACGCCACAGGCAATGGCCTTTGAGTAT
TATTTGCAGATGATAACAGGTCTCTAATCCAGGCGAGATTACCCTCACGCTACCGCCGTAGCTGATTCGA
CACAGATCGAGGCATCCGAAGATTCTGTGGTGCAGCCTGCCTGCCGGGCGCCCGCCCTTGGGCAGGCGAA
TAGAGTGCGTACCGACATACTGGTTAACATAATCGGAGACTGCATAGGGCTCGGCGTGGACGAAGATCTG
ACTTTTCTCGTTCAATAAGCAAAAATCCATAGTTCACGGTTCTCTTATTTTAATGTGGGCTGCTTGGTGT
GATGTAGAAAGGCGCCAAGTCGATGAAAATGCATCTCGACGTGATGCGTATACGGGTTACCCCCATTGCC
ACGTTGCGCCATCCTTTTTGCAATCAGTGACCACTTTTCCAAGCAAAAATAACGCCAAGCAGAACGAAGA
CGTTCTTTTTAAGAAGCGAGAACACCAGAAGTTCGTGCTGTCGGGGCATGGGGCGACGAATTGGCGGATA
AAGGGGATCTGCTGGATATTACGGCCTTTTTAAAGACCGTAAAGAAAAATAAGCACAAGTTTTATCCGGC
CTTTATTCACATTCTTGCCCGCCTGATGAATGCTCATCCGTAATTACGTATGGCAATGAAAGACGGTGAG
CTGGTGATATGGGATAGTGTTCACCCTTGTTACACCGTTTTCCATGAGCAAACTGAAACGTTTTCATCGC
TCTGGAGTGAATACCACGACGATTTCCGGCAGTTTCTACACATATATTCGCAAGATGTGGCGTGTTACGG
TGAAAACCTGGCCTATTTCCCTAAAGGGTTTATTGAGAATATGTTTTTCGTCTCAGCCAATCCCTGGGTG
AGTTTCACCAGTTTTGATTTAAACGTGGCCAATATGGACAACTTCTTCGCCCCCGTTTTCACCATGCATG
GGAATTAGCTTGATCTGACCAACGACCGGTAGCGGAGCTATCCAACGGCGGTATACCAGGAAAACACACA
GCAGGTACATCAGAACAGTACCATGACTGAAGAACAAATAGTTTTTTCCTGATCCATAAAGCAGAACGGC
CTGCTCCATGACAAATCTGGCTCCCCAACTAATGCCCCATGCAGCCAGCATAACCAGCATAAAGTGCAGT
GTCCGGTTTGATAGGGATAAGTCCAGCCTTGCAAGAAGCGGATACAGGAGTGCAAAAAATGGCTATCTCT
AGTAAGGCCTACCCCTTAGGCTTTATGCAACCTCTAGGATCCGAATTCGAAGGAGATATACATATGTCCT
ATATCGATGAGCTGAGCAAGACTCTGAACTGCACTCCGAAGACTATTATCTCTGGCTACATCAAGGCGCC
TAAGAAATACAAGGTGTTCTTTATCAAAAAGAAAAACGGTAAAGGCCTCCGTGAGATCGCGCAGCCGTCT
CCGGACGTTAAGAAAGTTCAACGTGCTATTGTTAACAGCCTCCTGTCTCTCCTGCCGGTTCACGAGTGCG
CGACCGCGTATATCGAGGAAAAATCCATTGTTGATAACGCAGAACCGCACAAGAAAAACGAATACATCCT
CAAAATGGATTTCGAAAATTTTTTCTACAGCATCAAACCGCAGGATCTGAACTATTTTATCAGCAAAAAC
GATATTAAACTGAACCAATTTGAATATGAAGTAATTAGCCACTACCTGTTTCGTCGCAAGAAAGGTGAAA
AGAAACTGCGCCTGTGCATCGGTGCGCCGAGCTCTCCGATGATCTCCAACATCGTTATGTACGACTTCGA
CGAAAAACTGTTCAACTACTGTAAAGAAAACGATGTGATCTACACTCGTTACGCTGATGACCTGTCTTTT
TCTTCCGATTCTTTTGACAAACTGAACGATGTCAAAAACTTCGTTATTAACCTGGTGTCTCTGCAGAAGA
AACCAGAACTGATTATCAACACTTCTAAAACCAAATTTATTGGTAAAGGTCGTAGCCGTCGCATTACTGG
TGTGGTTATTTCTAACACCGGCGATCTGGGTGTGGGCCGTTTTCTGCGTAAGAAAATCCGCGCACTGTTT
TACCTGTACAGCAATAACAAAATCAATCATAAGGACATTCCGTACCTCCTGGGCATGCTGTCTCACATCA
AAAATATCGAACCGGACTATTACTATAGCCTGATTAAAATTAACGGTGAGGACAAACTGAAACAACTGGG
TAAGGATAGCTTCGCAGTCCTGCAGAAAAACAATGACTAATACCGTTCATATGAGGCTAGAGCAGGTGAT
CCATAATCTTGAGACAAGCAGCTTGATTGATGCAAATCATTAAGTTAGTGTATAACATACTCTTTACGCG
ATAGAGGCGTATCTGCTTCATCTGGTGTATCACCGGAACTTGTTGATTGTGGTCATTTATGCCACGGCCT
AAGTGAAGAGCGAGTGTGAGCCGTTGTAGCTTCAACCTGTCCCTTACGAATAGCTCTTCACCCAGGCCGT
GCCCTTCTAGGTAAAGAGCAGAACCCCGGTTTACCGGGGTTTTTTATAACATAAGCGGCTGCCACCTGCA
TGATCCGCGGCCGCTAAAAAGGAGATCAACAATGAAAGCAATTTTCGTACTGAAACATCTTAATCATGCT
ATGGAGGTTTTCTAATGAGTACTGCACTCGCAACGCTGGCTGGGAAGCTGGCTGAACGTGTCGGCATGGA
TTCTGTCGACCCACAGGAACTGATCACCACTCTTCGCCAGACGGCATTTAAAGGTGATGCCAGCGATGCG
CAGTTCATCGCATTACTGATCGTTGCCAACCAGTACGGCCTTAATCCGTGGACGAAAGAAATTTACGCCT
TTCCTGATAAGCAGAATGGCATCGTTCCGGTGGTGGGCGTTGATGGCTGGTCCCGCATCATCAATGAAAA
CCAGCAGTTTGATGGCATGGACTTTGAGCAGGACAATGAATCCTGTACATGCCGGATTTACCGCAAGGAC
CGTAATCATCCGATCTGCGTTACCGAATGGATGGATGAATGCCGCCGCGAACCATTCAAAACTCGCGAAG
GCAGAGAAATCACGGGGCCGTGGCAGTCGCATCCCAAACGGATGTTACGTCATAAAGCCATGATTCAGTG
TGCCCGTCTGGCCTTCGGATTTGCTGGTATCTATGACAAGGATGAAGCCGAGCGCATTGTCGAAAATACT
GCATACACTGCAGAACGTCAGCCGGAACGCGACATCACTCCGGTTAACGATGAAACCATGCAGGAGATTA
ACACTCTGCTGATCGCCCTGGATAAAACATGGGATGACGACTTATTGCCGCTCTGTTCCCAGATATTTCG
CCGCGACATTCGTGCATCGTCAGAACTGACACAGGCCGAAGCAGTAAAAGCTCTTGGATTCCTGAAACAG
AAAGCCGCAGAGCAGAAGGTGGCAGCATGAGGATCCAGGAGAATACACATGGCCAGCAGAGGCGTAAACA
AGGTTATTCTCGTTGGTAATCTGGGTCAGGACCCGGAAGTACGCTACATGCCAAATGGTGGCGCAGTTGC
CAACATTACGCTGGCTACTTCCGAATCCTGGCGTGATAAAGCGACCGGCGAGATGAAAGAGCAGACTGAA
TGGCACCGCGTTGTGCTGTTCGGCAAACTGGCAGAAGTGGCCAGCGAATATCTGCGTAAAGGTTCTCAGG
TTTATATCGAAGGTCAGCTGCGTACCCGTAAATGGACCGATCAATCCGGTCAGGATCGCTACACCACAGA
AGTCGTGGTGAACGTTGGCGGCACCATGCAGATGCTGGGTGGTCGTCAGGGTGGTGGCGCTCCGGCAGGT
GGTAATATCGGTGGTGGTCAGCCGCAGGGCGGTTGGGGTCAGCCTCAGCAGCCGCAGGGTGGCAATCAGT
TCAGCGGCGGCGCGCAGTCTCGCCCGCAGCAGTCCGCTCCGGCAGCGCCGTCTAACGAGCCGCCGATGGA
CTTTGATGATGACATTCCGTTCTGATCTAGAGTCGACCTGCAGGCATGCAAGCTTGCGGCCGCGTCGTGA
CTGGGAAAACCCTGGCGACTAGTCTTGGACTCCTGTTGATAGATCCAGTAATGACCTCAGAACTCCATCT
GGATTTGTTCAGAACGCTCGGTTGCCGCCGGGCGTTTTTTATTGGTGAGAATCCAGGGGTCCCCAATAAT
TACGATTTAAATTTGTGTCTCAAAATCTCTGATGTTACATTGCACAAGATAAAAATATATCATCATGAAC
AATAAAACTGTCTGCTTACATAAACAGTAATACAAGGGGTGTTATGAGCCATATTCAGCGTGAAACGAGC
TGTAGCCGTCCGCGTCTGAACAGCAACATGGATGCGGATCTGTATGGCTATAAATGGGCGCGTGATAACG
TGGGTCAGAGCGGCGCGACCATTTATCGTCTGTATGGCAAACCGGATGCGCCGGAACTGTTTCTGAAACA
TGGCAAAGGCAGCGTGGCGAACGATGTGACCGATGAAATGGTGCGTCTGAACTGGCTGACCGAATTTATG
CCGCTGCCGACCATTAAACATTTTATTCGCACCCCGGATGATGCGTGGCTGCTGACCACCGCGATTCCGG
GCAAAACCGCGTTTCAGGTGCTGGAAGAATATCCGGATAGCGGCGAAAACATTGTGGATGCGCTGGCCGT
GTTTCTGCGTCGTCTGCATAGCATTCCGGTGTGCAACTGCCCGTTTAACAGCGATCGTGTGTTTCGTCTG
GCCCAGGCGCAGAGCCGTATGAACAACGGCCTGGTGGATGCGAGCGATTTTGATGATGAACGTAACGGCT
GGCCGGTGGAACAGGTGTGGAAAGAAATGCATAAACTGCTGCCGTTTAGCCCGGATAGCGTGGTGACCCA
CGGCGATTTTAGCCTGGATAACCTGATTTTCGATGAAGGCAAACTGATTGGCTGCATTGATGTGGGCCGT
GTGGGCATTGCGGATCGTTATCAGGATCTGGCCATTCTGTGGAACTGCCTGGGCGAATTTAGCCCGAGCC
TGCAAAAAC
